Addgene plasmid #176697: pLIB-RSP9
Purpose: Expression of Chlamydomonas reinhardtii RSP9 recombinant protein in insect cells
Depositing lab: Ron Vale. Depositing organization: University of California, San Francisco (UCSF). Publication: Structure of the radial spoke head and insights into its role in mechanoregulation of ciliary beating. Grossman-Haham I, Coudray N, Yu Z, Wang F, Zhang N, Bhabha G, Vale RD. Nat Struct Mol Biol. 2021 Jan;28(1):20-28. doi: 10.1038/s41594-020-00519-9. Epub 2020 Dec 14. PubMed 33318704.
Backbone
  Vector backbone: pLIB
  Backbone size w/o insert (bp): 4886
  Vector type: Insect Expression
Growth in bacteria
  Bacterial resistance: Ampicillin, 100 μg/mL
  Growth temperature: 37°C
  Growth strain: Mach1
  Copy number: High Copy
Gene/Insert
  Gene/Insert name: RSP9
  Species: Chlamydomonas reinhardtii
  Mutation: None
  Promoter: polyhedrin
  Cloning method: Gibson Cloning
  Sequencing primers: 5′ CGTAACAGTTTTGTAATAAAAAAACCTATAAATATTCCGG; 3′ GCAAGTAAAACCTCTACAAATGTGGTATGG
Terms and licenses: Academic/Nonprofit Terms; Industry Terms: Not Available to Industry
How to cite: pLIB-RSP9 was a gift from Ron Vale (Addgene plasmid # 176697 ; http://n2t.net/addgene:176697 ; RRID:Addgene_176697)
