[The description below was written by a language model from this plasmid's Addgene catalogue record and pLannotate feature annotations shown in this document.]
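Description:
pLIB-RSP9 is a baculovirus transfer plasmid built on the pLIB backbone for producing the Chlamydomonas reinhardtii radial spoke protein RSP9 in insect cells. In bacteria it is maintained as a high-copy plasmid through a ColE1/pUC-type origin and selected with ampicillin via the β-lactamase gene. An f1 origin is also present. The sequenced record is 5,693 nt, which fits the stated 4,886 bp backbone plus an insert placed by Gibson assembly.

The expression cassette consists of the baculovirus polyhedrin promoter, a very late and very strong promoter from Autographa californica nucleopolyhedrovirus, followed by an unannotated stretch of roughly 870 nt that presumably holds the RSP9 coding sequence, and then an SV40 polyadenylation signal. The catalogue lists no mutation, and neither the fields nor the feature table record any affinity tag. This cassette, together with a gentamicin resistance gene, lies between the Tn7R and Tn7L ends of a mini-Tn7 element. That layout allows Tn7 transposition of the cassette and marker into a baculoviral bacmid in a suitable E. coli host, and the bacmid is then used to generate recombinant virus for insect cell infection. A loxP site sits just upstream of the promoter and could support Cre-mediated fusion with other loxP-bearing plasmids for multigene assemblies. Several short hits (R6K γ ori, lacZα, SET1, large T antigen, bom) are fragments and most likely backbone remnants rather than functional parts.

The plasmid was deposited with work on the structure of the ciliary radial spoke head, so its likely use is producing recombinant RSP9 for structural and biochemical studies of that complex.
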