Features (pLannotate 1.2.2; 17 found; start..end, strand, type, name):
    512..540     -  promoter       Pc promoter: intI1 (promoter lies within the coding sequence); class 1 integron promoter
    518..880     -  CDS            YPR2_ECOLX (fragment): Protein predicted: Swiss-Prot protein existence level 4. From Escherichia coli.
    880..907     -  rep_origin     R6K γ ori (fragment): γ replication origin from E. coli plasmid R6K; requires the R6K initiator protein pi for replication
    936..969     +  protein_bind   loxP: Cre-mediated recombination occurs in the 8-bp core sequence (GCATACAT). Cre recombinase
   1017..1108    +  promoter       polyhedrin promoter: polh from Autographa californica; promoter for the baculovirus polyhedrin gene
   1984..2067    +  CDS            large T antigen (fragment): large T antigen from SV40 (simian virus 40)
   2090..2224    +  polyA_signal   SV40 poly(A) signal: SV40 polyadenylation signal
   2253..2302    +  CDS            SET1 (fragment): solubility-enhancement tag derived from T7 phage gene 10B
   2334..2499    -  mobile_element Tn7L: mini-Tn7 element (left end of the Tn7 transposon) Tn7
   2662..2678    +  CDS            lacZα (fragment): LacZα fragment of β-galactosidase; lacZ fragment
   2683..3137    +  rep_origin     f1 ori (sequence partly withheld): f1 bacteriophage origin of replication; arrow indicates direction of (+) strand synthesis
   3163..3267    +  promoter       AmpR promoter: bla
   3268..4128    +  CDS            AmpR: β-lactamase; bla; confers resistance to ampicillin, carbenicillin, and related antibiotics
   4299..4887    +  rep_origin     ori: high-copy-number ColE1/pMB1/pBR322/pUC origin of replication
   5073..5124    -  misc_feature   bom (fragment): basis of mobility region from pBR322
   5192..5416    -  mobile_element Tn7R: mini-Tn7 element (right end of the Tn7 transposon) Tn7
   5483..323     -  CDS            GmR (across the origin): gentamycin acetyltransferase; aacC1; confers resistance to gentamycin
>Addgene plasmid #176697 | pLIB-RSP9 | addgene full sequence | sequence record 346871 | Addgene NGS Result
ATATAGATCTCACTACGCGGCTGCTCAAACTTGGGCAGAACGTAAGCCGCGAGAGCGCCAACAACCGCTT
CTTGGTCGAAGGCAGCAAGCGCGATGAATGTCTTACTACGGAGCAAGTTCCCGAGGTAATCGGAGTCCGG
CTGATGTTGGGAGTAGGTGGCTACGTCTCCGAACTCACGACCGAAAAGATCAAGAGCAGCCCGCATGGAT
TTGACTTGGTCAGGGCCGAGCCTACATGTGCGAATGATGCCCATACTTGAGCCACCTAACTTTGTTTTAG
GGCGACTGCCCTGCTGCGTAACATCGTTGCTGCTGCGTAACATCGTTGCTGCTCCATAACATCAAACATC
GACCCACGGCGTAACGCGCTTGCTGCTTGGATGCCCGAGGCATAGACTGTACAAAAAAACAGTCATAACA
AGCCATGAAAACCGCCACTGCGCCGTTACCACCGCTGCGTTCGGTCAAGGTTCTGGACCAGTTGCGTGAG
CGCATACGCTACTTGCATTACAGTTTACGAACCGAACAGGCTTATGTCAACTGGGTTTGTGCCTTCATCC
GTTTCCACGGTGTGCGTCACCCGGCAACCTTGGGCAGCAGCGAAGTCGAGGCATTTCTGTCCTGGCTGGC
GAACGAGCGCAAGGTTTCGGTCTCCACGCATCGTCAGGCATTGGCGGCCTTGCTGTTCTTCTACGGCAAG
GTGCTGTGCACGGATCTGCCCTTGCTTCAGGAGATCGGTAGACCTCGGCCGTCGCGGCGCTTGCCGGTGG
TGCTGACCCCGGATGAAGTGGTTCGCATCCTCGGTTTTCTGGAAGGCGAGCATCGTTTGTTCGCCCAGGA
CTCTAGCTATAGTTCTAGTGGTTGGCTACAGCTTTGTTTGTACTATCAACAGGTTGAACTGCTGATCAAC
AGATCCTCTACGCGGCCGCGGTACCATAACTTCGTATAGCATACATTATACGAAGTTATCTGGTTTTACT
AGTATCGATTCGCGACCTACTCCGGAATATTAATAGATCATGGAGATAATTAAAATGATAACCATCTCGC
AAATAAATAAGTATTTTACTGTTTTCGTAACAGTTTTGTAATAAAAAAACCTATAAATATTCCGGATTAT
TCATACCGTCCCACCATCGGGCGCGGATCCATGGTTCAGTTGGAGCCTAATATCACCCTTGTCCTTAAGC
ATCTGGCATCTTGCGGTGCAGTCGTTAGCGCGGAGCAGCAGGCCGCATTGGATCATTCTATCCCAATTAA
GAGAATCGAGGCGGGTCTGCGTAGCCTTACGCTTTGGGGAAGATTGACGACCCTTAATGGCAAGGATTAT
CTTGTCGCCGAGGGTTACAACGTCGCCTCAAGTAAAGAAGGAGCAGCTGTTTACGAAACTAAATACTTCT
ATTCCCAAGATGGCGCTCGTTGGAGTGACTTGCAGCCAGTAGATTCCGAAACTGCCACACGCTGCGCGAG
GATCAAGGGAATGCTCAGTGGTGATCCCGCTAAAAACTACGAGCTGGAGGAGAAGGATCCAAACGCCCCT
GAGCCGTCCCCGGAAGCCGAAGAAGAAGTGAAGCCGCTTGTCTTCCAAATACCGGAACTGGCCGTGCTCA
GGTGCCGCGTGGACGCTATCGCCACAGCAACTTCTGTAATCCCGACTGATTCTACTATCCTGAACGCAGC
TAGTCAGGTTGTACCGAACCGCTTGTTCGCAGGTGCAGCATACCCGGAAAAGCTTGAGTCCTATCAGCAC
AGATTCTCTCTGCCAGGTTCCGGTGTTACACTCAGCCAAGACCTGCGCGGTACTTGGGCTGTCCAATACG
ATGCCTTTAAGGGCGTCGCGCAGGTCAGATCCCTGCTTTTCCCTGGATATTTTTTTTATTATGCCGCGAA
TGAGCTGACTTGGGGATCGCTTTATGTTGGAGATGGACTTAGAAATAATGATCTGATATTTATGCTCTAA
AAGCTTGTCGAGAAGTACTAGAGGATCATAATCAGCCATACCACATTTGTAGAGGTTTTACTTGCTTTAA
AAAACCTCCCACACCTCCCCCTGAACCTGAAACATAAAATGAATGCAATTGTTGTTGTTAACTTGTTTAT
TGCAGCTTATAATGGTTACAAATAAAGCAATAGCATCACAAATTTCACAAATAAAGCATTTTTTTCACTG
CATTCTAGTTGTGGTTTGTCCAAACTCATCAATGTATCTTATCATGTCTGGATCTGATCACTGCTTGAGC
CTAGAAGATCCGGCTGCTAACAAAGCCCGAAAGGAAGCTGAGTTGGCTGCTGCCACCGCTGAGCAATAAC
TATCATAACCCCTAGGAGATCCGAACCAGATAAGTGAAATCTAGTTCCAAACTATTTTGTCATTTTTAAT
TTTCGTATTAGCTTACGACGCTACACCCAGTTCCCATCTATTTTGTCACTCTTCCCTAAATAATCCTTAA
AAACTCCATTTCCACCCCTCCCAGTTCCCAACTATTTTGTCCGCCCACAGCGGGGCATTTTTCTTCCTGT
TATGTTTTTAATCAAACATCCTGCCAACTCCATGTGACAAACCGTCATCTTCGGCTACTTTTTCTCTGTC
ACAGAATGAAAATTTTTCTGTCATCTCTTCGTTATTAATGTTTGTAATTGACTGAATATCAACGCTTATT
TGCAGCCTGAATGGCGAATGGG
[124 nt withheld, positions 2683-2806]
C
[91 nt withheld, positions 2808-2898]
A
[49 nt withheld, positions 2900-2948]
CCTTTGACGTTGGAGTCCACGTTCTT
[37 nt withheld, positions 2975-3011]
ACCCTATCTCGGTCTATTCTTTTGATTTATAAGGGATTTTGCCGATTTCGGCCTATTGGTTAAAAAATGA
GCTGATTTAACAAAAATTTAACGCGAATTTTAACAAAATATTAACGCTTACAATTTAGGTGGCACTTTTC
GGGGAAATGTGCGCGGAACCCCTATTTGTTTATTTTTCTAAATACATTCAAATATGTATCCGCTCATGAG
ACAATAACCCTGATAAATGCTTCAATAATATTGAAAAAGGAAGAGTATGAGTATTCAACATTTCCGTGTC
GCCCTTATTCCCTTTTTTGCGGCATTTTGCCTTCCTGTTTTTGCTCACCCAGAAACGCTGGTGAAAGTAA
AAGATGCTGAAGATCAGTTGGGTGCACGAGTGGGTTACATCGAACTGGATCTCAACAGCGGTAAGATCCT
TGAGAGTTTTCGCCCCGAAGAACGTTTTCCAATGATGAGCACTTTTAAAGTTCTGCTATGTGGCGCGGTA
TTATCCCGTATTGACGCCGGGCAAGAGCAACTCGGTCGCCGCATACACTATTCTCAGAATGACTTGGTTG
AGTACTCACCAGTCACAGAAAAGCATCTTACGGATGGCATGACAGTAAGAGAATTATGCAGTGCTGCCAT
AACCATGAGTGATAACACTGCGGCCAACTTACTTCTGACAACGATCGGAGGACCGAAGGAGCTAACCGCT
TTTTTGCACAACATGGGGGATCATGTAACTCGCCTTGATCGTTGGGAACCGGAGCTGAATGAAGCCATAC
CAAACGACGAGCGTGACACCACGATGCCTGTAGCAATGGCAACAACGTTGCGCAAACTATTAACTGGCGA
ACTACTTACTCTAGCTTCCCGGCAACAATTAATAGACTGGATGGAGGCGGATAAAGTTGCAGGACCACTT
CTGCGCTCGGCCCTTCCGGCTGGCTGGTTTATTGCTGATAAATCTGGAGCCGGTGAGCGTGGGTCTCGCG
GTATCATTGCAGCACTGGGGCCAGATGGTAAGCCCTCCCGTATCGTAGTTATCTACACGACGGGGAGTCA
GGCAACTATGGATGAACGAAATAGACAGATCGCTGAGATAGGTGCCTCACTGATTAAGCATTGGTAACTG
TCAGACCAAGTTTACTCATATATACTTTAGATTGATTTAAAACTTCATTTTTAATTTAAAAGGATCTAGG
TGAAGATCCTTTTTGATAATCTCATGACCAAAATCCCTTAACGTGAGTTTTCGTTCCACTGAGCGTCAGA
CCCCGTAGAAAAGATCAAAGGATCTTCTTGAGATCCTTTTTTTCTGCGCGTAATCTGCTGCTTGCAAACA
AAAAAACCACCGCTACCAGCGGTGGTTTGTTTGCCGGATCAAGAGCTACCAACTCTTTTTCCGAAGGTAA
CTGGCTTCAGCAGAGCGCAGATACCAAATACTATTCTTCTAGTGTAGCCGTAGTTAGGCCACCACTTCAA
GAACTCTGTAGCACCGCCTACATACCTCGCTCTGCTAATCCTGTTACCAGTGGCTGCTGCCAGTGGCGAT
AAGTCGTGTCTTACCGGGTTGGACTCAAGACGATAGTTACCGGATAAGGCGCAGCGGTCGGGCTGAACGG
GGGGTTCGTGCACACAGCCCAGCTTGGAGCGAACGACCTACACCGAACTGAGATACCTACAGCGTGAGCT
ATGAGAAAGCGCCACGCTTCCCGAAGGGAGAAAGGCGGACAGGTATCCGGTAAGCGGCAGGGTCGGAACA
GGAGAGCGCACGAGGGAGCTTCCAGGGGGAAACGCCTGGTATCTTTATAGTCCTGTCGGGTTTCGCCACC
TCTGACTTGAGCGTCGATTTTTGTGATGCTCGTCAGGGGGGCGGAGCCTATGGAAAAACGCCAGCAACGC
GGCCTTTTTACGGTTCCTGGCCTTTTGCTGGCCTTTTGCTCACATGTTCTTTCCTGCGTTATCCCCTGAT
TCTGTGGATAACCGTATTACCGCCTTTGAGTGAGCTGATACCGCTCGCCGCAGCCGAACGACCGAGCGCA
GCGAGTCAGTGAGCGAGGAAGCGGAAGAGCGCCTGATGCGGTATTTTCTCCTTACGCATCTGTGCGGTAT
TTCACACCGCATAGACCAGCCGCGTAACCTGGCAAAATCGGTTACGGTTGAGTAATAAATGGATGCCCTG
CGTAAGCGGGTGTGGGCGGACAATAAAGTCTTAAACTGAACAAAATAGATCTAAACTATGACAATAAAGT
CTTAAACTAGACAGAATAGTTGTAAACTGAAATCAGTCCAGTTATGCTGTGAAAAAGCATACTGGACTTT
TGTTATGGCTAAAGCAAACTCTTCATTTTCTGAAGTGCAAATTGCCCGTCGTATTAAAGAGGGGCGTGGC
CAAGGGCATGGTAAAGACTATATTCGCGGCGTTGTGACAATTTACCGAACAACTCCGCGGCCGGGAAGCC
GATCTCGGCTTGAACGAATTGTTAGGTGGCGGTACTTGGGTCGATATCAAAGTGCATCACTTCTTCCCGT
ATGCCCAACTTTGTATAGAGAGCCACTGCGGGATCGTCACCGTAATCTGCTTGCACGTAGATCACATAAG
CACCAAGCGCGTTGGCCTCATGCTTGAGGAGATTGATGAGCGCGGTGGCAATGCCCTGCCTCCGGTGCTC
GCCGGAGACTGCGAGATCATAG
